Addgene plasmid #154669: pEPYC1CB0324
Purpose: MoClo Level 1 luciferase reporter
Depositing lab: Nicola Patron. Depositing organization: Earlham Institute. Publication: Rational design of minimal synthetic promoters for plants. Cai YM, Kallam K, Tidd H, Gendarini G, Salzman A, Patron NJ. Nucleic Acids Res. 2020 Aug 28. pii: 5897334. doi: 10.1093/nar/gkaa682. PubMed 32856047.
Backbone
  Vector backbone: pICH47732
  Vector type: Synthetic Biology
Growth in bacteria
  Bacterial resistance: Ampicillin, 100 μg/mL
  Growth temperature: 37°C
  Growth strain: NEB Stable
  Copy number: High Copy
Gene/Insert
  Gene/Insert name: 35s(ΔRWPRK1) Firefly luciferase expression cassette [35s(ΔRWPRK1)::TMV::LucF::Flag::ocsT]
  Species: Synthetic
  Cloning method: Restriction Enzyme; 5′ cloning site BsaI (destroyed during cloning); 3′ cloning site BsaI (destroyed during cloning)
Terms and licenses: Academic/Nonprofit Terms; Industry Terms: Not Available to Industry
Depositor comments: Please visit https://www.biorxiv.org/content/10.1101/2020.05.14.095406v1 for bioRxiv preprint.
How to cite: pEPYC1CB0324 was a gift from Nicola Patron (Addgene plasmid # 154669 ; http://n2t.net/addgene:154669 ; RRID:Addgene_154669)
