[The description below was written by a language model from this plasmid's Addgene catalogue record and pLannotate feature annotations shown in this document.]
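Description:
pEPYC1CB0324 is a MoClo (Golden Gate modular cloning) Level 1 plasmid built in the pICH47732 acceptor backbone and carrying a single plant transcription unit that reports promoter activity through firefly luciferase. The backbone is a binary-type vector. The expression cassette sits between nopaline-type left and right T-DNA border repeats, and outside the borders are a high-copy ColE1/pUC origin for propagation in E. coli, the broad-host-range incP oriV with its trfA replication initiator gene (which allows maintenance in hosts such as Agrobacterium), and a β-lactamase gene with its own promoter for ampicillin/carbenicillin selection. A very short TetR fragment annotated near the right border appears to be a backbone remnant. The cassette was assembled with BsaI, and both sites were destroyed during cloning, as expected for Level 1 Golden Gate assembly.

The payload is described as 35s(ΔRWPRK1)::TMV::LucF::Flag::ocsT. A cauliflower mosaic virus 35S promoter variant, including its minimal core region, drives transcription. The ΔRWPRK1 designation suggests that a sequence element associated with RWP-RK-type transcription factor binding has been removed or altered, but the record does not define the change. Downstream, the tobacco mosaic virus Ω leader acts as a translational enhancer, followed by the luc+ firefly luciferase coding sequence and the octopine synthase terminator. The insert name lists a C-terminal Flag tag, but the feature table does not annotate it separately.

The associated work concerns rational design of minimal synthetic plant promoters. This construct most likely serves as a reporter for comparing the modified 35S promoter with the intact promoter and other variants in luciferase assays in plant cells. It could also be used as a module for higher-level MoClo assemblies.
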