Features (pLannotate 1.2.2; 13 found; start..end, strand, type, name):
     42..66      +  misc_feature   RB T-DNA repeat: right border repeat from nopaline C58 T-DNA
    178..198     -  CDS            TetR (fragment): tetracycline resistance regulatory protein; tetR
    225..1370    -  CDS            trfA: TRFA_ECOLX - Experimental evidence at protein level: Swiss-Prot protein existence level 1. Also involved in plasmid copy number control, promoting intermolecular coupling of protein bound iterons at oriV, which inhibits replication initiation. From Escherichia coli.
   1706..2294    -  rep_origin     ori: high-copy-number ColE1/pMB1/pBR322/pUC origin of replication
   2465..3325    -  CDS            AmpR: β-lactamase; bla; confers resistance to ampicillin, carbenicillin, and related antibiotics
   3326..3430    -  promoter       AmpR promoter: bla
   3517..4148    -  rep_origin     oriV: incP origin of replication
   4240..4264    +  misc_feature   LB T-DNA repeat: left border repeat from nopaline C58 T-DNA
   4450..4780    +  promoter       CaMV 35S promoter: strong constitutive promoter from cauliflower mosaic virus
   4732..4778    +  promoter       minimal CaMV 35S promoter: minimal 35S promoter from cauliflower mosaic virus
   4799..4854    +  misc_feature   TMV Ω: translational enhancer from the tobacco mosaic virus 5'-leader sequence (Gallie et al., 1988)
   4856..6505    +  CDS            luciferase: firefly luciferase; luc+; enhanced luc+ version of the luciferase gene
   6603..7310    +  terminator     OCS terminator: octopine synthase terminator
>Addgene plasmid #154669 | pEPYC1CB0324 | depositor full sequence | sequence record 299599 | pEPYC1CB0324 sequence 7317 bps
GCAATTGTCTTCTGCACGAAGTGGTTTAAACTATCAGTGTTTGACAGGATATATTGGCGGGTAAACCTAA
GAGAAAAGAGCGTTTATTAGAATAATCGGATATTTAAAAGGGCGTGAAAAGGTTTATCCGTTCGTCCATT
TGTATGTGCATGCCAACCACAGGGTTCCCCAGATCAGGCGCTGGCTGCTGAACCCCCAGCCGGAACTGAC
CCCACAAGGCCCTAGCGTTTGCAATGCACCAGGTCATCATTGACCCAGGCGTGTTCCACCAGGCCGCTGC
CTCGCAACTCTTCGCAGGCTTCGCCGACCTGCTCGCGCCACTTCTTCACGCGGGTGGAATCCGATCCGCA
CATGAGGCGGAAGGTTTCCAGCTTGAGCGGGTACGGCTCCCGGTGCGAGCTGAAATAGTCGAACATCCGT
CGGGCCGTCGGCGACAGCTTGCGGTACTTCTCCCATATGAATTTCGTGTAGTGGTCGCCAGCAAACAGCA
CGACGATTTCCTCGTCGATCAGGACCTGGCAACGGGACGTTTTCTTGCCACGGTCCAGGACGCGGAAGCG
GTGCAGCAGCGACACCGATTCCAGGTGCCCAACGCGGTCGGACGTGAAGCCCATCGCCGTCGCCTGTAGG
CGCGACAGGCATTCCTCGGCCTTCGTGTAATACCGGCCATTGATCGACCAGCCCAGGTCCTGGCAAAGCT
CGTAGAACGTGAAGGTGATCGGCTCGCCGATAGGGGTGCGCTTCGCGTACTCCAACACCTGCTGCCACAC
CAGTTCGTCATCGTCGGCCCGCAGCTCGACGCCGGTGTAGGTGATCTTCACGTCCTTGTTGACGTGGAAA
ATGACCTTGTTTTGCAGCGCCTCGCGCGGGATTTTCTTGTTGCGCGTGGTGAACAGGGCAGAGCGGGCCG
TGTCGTTTGGCATCGCTCGCATCGTGTCCGGCCACGGCGCAATATCGAACAAGGAAAGCTGCATTTCCTT
GATCTGCTGCTTCGTGTGTTTCAGCAACGCGGCCTGCTTGGCCTCGCTGACCTGTTTTGCCAGGTCCTCG
CCGGCGGTTTTTCGCTTCTTGGTCGTCATAGTTCCTCGCGTGTCGATGGTCATCGACTTCGCCAAACCTG
CCGCCTCCTGTTCAAGACGACGCGAACGCTCCACGGCGGCCGATGGCGCGGGCAGGGCAGGGGGAGCCAG
TTGCACGCTGTCGCGCTCGATCTTGGCCGTAGCTTGCTGGACCATCGAGCCGACGGACTGGAAGGTTTCG
CGGGGCGCACGCATGACGGTGCGGCTTGCGATGGTTTCGGCATCCTCGGCGGAAAACCCCGCGTCGATCA
GTTCTTGCCTGTATGCCTTCCGGTCAAACGTCCGATTCATTCACCCTCCTTGCGGGATTGCCCCGACTCA
CGCCGGGGCAATGTGCCCTTATTCCTGATTTGACCCGCCTGGTGCCTTGGTGTCCAGATAATCCACCTTA
TCGGCAATGAAGTCGGTCCCGTAGACCGTCTGGCCGTCCTTCTCGTACTTGGTATTCCGAATCTTGCCCT
GCACGAATACCAGCGACCCCTTGCCCAAATACTTGCCGTGGGCCTCGGCCTGAGAGCCAAAACACTTGAT
GCGGAAGAAGTCGGTGCGCTCCTGCTTGTCGCCGGCATCGTTGCGCCACATCTAGGATCTGCCAGGAACC
GTAAAAAGGCCGCGTTGCTGGCGTTTTTCCATAGGCTCCGCCCCCCTGACGAGCATCACAAAAATCGACG
CTCAAGTCAGAGGTGGCGAAACCCGACAGGACTATAAAGATACCAGGCGTTTCCCCCTGGAAGCTCCCTC
GTGCGCTCTCCTGTTCCGACCCTGCCGCTTACCGGATACCTGTCCGCCTTTCTCCCTTCGGGAAGCGTGG
CGCTTTCTCATAGCTCACGCTGTAGGTATCTCAGTTCGGTGTAGGTCGTTCGCTCCAAGCTGGGCTGTGT
GCACGAACCCCCCGTTCAGCCCGACCGCTGCGCCTTATCCGGTAACTATCGTCTTGAGTCCAACCCGGTA
AGACACGACTTATCGCCACTGGCAGCAGCCACTGGTAACAGGATTAGCAGAGCGAGGTATGTAGGCGGTG
CTACAGAGTTCTTGAAGTGGTGGCCTAACTACGGCTACACTAGAAGAACAGTATTTGGTATCTGCGCTCT
GCTGAAGCCAGTTACCTTCGGAAAAAGAGTTGGTAGCTCTTGATCCGGCAAACAAACCACCGCTGGTAGC
GGTGGTTTTTTTGTTTGCAAGCAGCAGATTACGCGCAGAAAAAAAGGATCTCAAGAAGATCCTTTGATCT
TTTCTACGGGGTCTGACGCTCAGTGGAACGAAAACTCACGTTAAGGGATTTTGGTCATGAGATTATCAAA
AAGGATCTTCACCTAGATCCTTTTAAATTAAAAATGAAGTTTTAAATCAATCTAAAGTATATATGAGTAA
ACTTGGTCTGACAGTTACCAATGCTTAATCAGTGAGGCACCTATCTCAGCGATCTGTCTATTTCGTTCAT
CCATAGTTGCCTGACTCCCCGTCGTGTAGATAACTACGATACGGGAGGGCTTACCATCTGGCCCCAGTGC
TGCAATGATACCGCGAGAACCACGCTCACCGGCTCCAGATTTATCAGCAATAAACCAGCCAGCCGGAAGG
GCCGAGCGCAGAAGTGGTCCTGCAACTTTATCCGCCTCCATCCAGTCTATTAATTGTTGCCGGGAAGCTA
GAGTAAGTAGTTCGCCAGTTAATAGTTTGCGCAACGTTGTTGCCATTGCTACAGGCATCGTGGTGTCACG
CTCGTCGTTTGGTATGGCTTCATTCAGCTCCGGTTCCCAACGATCAAGGCGAGTTACATGATCCCCCATG
TTGTGCAAAAAAGCGGTTAGCTCCTTCGGTCCTCCGATCGTTGTCAGAAGTAAGTTGGCCGCAGTGTTAT
CACTCATGGTTATGGCAGCACTGCATAATTCTCTTACTGTCATGCCATCCGTAAGATGCTTTTCTGTGAC
TGGTGAGTACTCAACCAAGTCATTCTGAGAATAGTGTATGCGGCGACCGAGTTGCTCTTGCCCGGCGTCA
ATACGGGATAATACCGCGCCACATAGCAGAACTTTAAAAGTGCTCATCATTGGAAAACGTTCTTCGGGGC
GAAAACTCTCAAGGATCTTACCGCTGTTGAGATCCAGTTCGATGTAACCCACTCGTGCACCCAACTGATC
TTCAGCATCTTTTACTTTCACCAGCGTTTCTGGGTGAGCAAAAACAGGAAGGCAAAATGCCGCAAAAAAG
GGAATAAGGGCGACACGGAAATGTTGAATACTCATACTCTTCCTTTTTCAATATTATTGAAGCATTTATC
AAGGTTATTGTCTCATGAGCGGATACATATTTGAATGTATTTAGAAAAATAAACAAATAGGGGTTCCGCG
CACGAATTGGCCAGCGCTGCCATTTTTGGGGTGAGGCCGTTCGCGGCCGAGGGGCGCAGCCCCTGGGGGG
ATGGGAGGCCCGCGTTAGCGGGCCGGGAGGGTTCGAGAAGGGGGGGCACCCCCCTTCGGCGTGCGCGGTC
ACGCGCACAGGGCGCAGCCCTGGTTAAAAACAAGGTTTATAAATATTGGTTTAAAAGCAGGTTAAAAGAC
AGGTTAGCGGTGGCCGAAAAACGGGCGGAAACCCTTGCAAATGCTGGATTTTCTGCCTGTGGACAGCCCC
TCAAATGTCAATAGGTGCGCCCCTCATCTGTCAGCACTCTGCCCCTCAAGTGTCAAGGATCGCGCCCCTC
ATCTGTCAGTAGTCGCGCCCCTCAAGTGTCAATACCGCAGGGCACTTATCCCCAGGCTTGTCCACATCAT
CTGTGGGAAACTCGCGTAAAATCAGGCGTTTTCGCCGATTTGCGAGGCTGGCCAGCTCCACGTCGCCGGC
CGAAATCGAGCCTGCCCCTCATCTGTCAACGCCGCGCCGGGTGAGTCGGCCCCTCAAGTGTCAACGTCCG
CCCCTCATCTGTCAGTGAGGGCCAAGTTTTCCGCGAGGTATCCACAACGCCGGCGGCCGCGGTGTCTCGC
ACACGGCTTCGACGGCGTTTCTGGCGCGTTTGCAGGGCCATAGACGGCCGCCAGCCCAGCGGCGAGGGCA
ACCAGCCCGGTGAGCGTCGCAAAGGAGATCCTGATCTGACTGATGGGCTGCCTGTATCGAGTGGTGATTT
TGTGCCGAGCTGCCGGTCGGGGAGCTGTTGGCTGGCTGGTGGCAGGATATATTGTGGTGTAAACAAATTG
ACGCTTAGACAACTTAATAACACATTGCGGACGTTTTTAATGTACTGGGGTGGATGCAGTGGGCCCCACT
CTGTGAAGACAATGCCGAATTCGGATCCGGAGGTCAACATGGTGGAGCACGACACTCTGGTCTACTCCAA
AAATGTCAAAGATACAGTCTCAGAAGATCAAAGGGCTATTGAGACTTTTCAACAAAGGATAATTTCGGGA
AACCTCCTCGGATTCCATTGCCCAGCTATCTGTCACTTCGAAAAGGAAGGTGGCTCCTACAAATGCCATC
ATTGCGATAAAGGAAAGGCTATCATTCAAGATCTCTCTGCCGACAGTGGTCCCAAAGATGGACCCCCACC
CACGAGGAGCATCGTGGAAAAAGAAGAGGTTCCAACCACGTCTACAAAGCAAGTGGATTGATGTGACATC
TCCACTGACGTAAGGGATGACGCACAATCCCACTATCCTTCGCAAGACCCTTCCTCTATATAAGGAAGTT
CATTTCATTTGGAGAGGACACGCTACTGTATTTTTACAACAATTACCAACAACAACAAACAACAAACAAC
ATTACAATTACTATTTACAATTACAATGGAGGACGCCAAAAACATAAAGAAAGGCCCGGCGCCATTCTAT
CCGCTGGAAGATGGAACCGCTGGAGAGCAACTGCATAAGGCTATGAAGAGATACGCCCTGGTTCCTGGAA
CAATTGCTTTTACAGATGCACATATCGAGGTGGACATCACTTACGCTGAGTACTTCGAAATGTCCGTTCG
GTTGGCAGAAGCTATGAAACGATATGGGCTGAATACAAATCACAGAATCGTCGTATGCAGTGAAAACTCT
CTTCAATTCTTTATGCCGGTGTTGGGCGCGTTATTTATCGGAGTTGCAGTTGCGCCCGCGAACGACATTT
ATAATGAACGTGAATTGCTCAACAGTATGGGCATTTCGCAGCCTACCGTGGTGTTCGTTTCCAAAAAGGG
GTTGCAAAAAATTTTGAACGTGCAAAAAAAGCTCCCAATCATCCAAAAAATTATTATCATGGATTCTAAA
ACGGATTACCAGGGATTTCAGTCGATGTACACGTTCGTCACATCTCATCTACCTCCCGGTTTTAATGAAT
ACGATTTTGTGCCAGAGTCCTTCGATAGGGACAAGACAATTGCACTGATCATGAACTCCTCTGGATCTAC
TGGTCTGCCTAAAGGTGTCGCTCTGCCTCATAGAACTGCCTGCGTGAGATTCTCGCATGCCAGAGATCCT
ATTTTTGGCAATCAAATCATTCCGGATACTGCGATTTTAAGTGTTGTTCCATTCCATCACGGTTTTGGAA
TGTTTACTACACTCGGATATTTGATATGTGGATTTCGAGTCGTCTTAATGTATAGATTTGAAGAAGAACT
GTTTCTGAGGAGCCTTCAGGATTACAAGATTCAAAGTGCGCTGCTGGTGCCAACCCTATTCTCCTTCTTC
GCCAAAAGCACTCTGATTGACAAATACGATTTATCTAATTTACACGAAATTGCTTCTGGTGGCGCTCCCC
TCTCTAAGGAAGTCGGGGAAGCGGTTGCCAAGAGGTTCCATCTGCCAGGTATCAGGCAAGGATATGGGCT
CACTGAGACTACATCAGCTATTCTGATTACACCCGAGGGGGATGATAAACCGGGCGCGGTCGGTAAAGTT
GTTCCATTTTTTGAAGCGAAGGTTGTGGATCTGGATACCGGGAAAACGCTGGGCGTTAATCAAAGAGGCG
AACTGTGTGTGAGAGGTCCTATGATTATGTCCGGTTATGTAAACAATCCGGAAGCGACCAACGCCTTGAT
TGACAAGGATGGATGGCTACATTCTGGAGACATAGCTTACTGGGACGAGGACGAACACTTCTTCATCGTT
GACCGCCTGAAGTCTCTGATTAAGTACAAAGGCTATCAGGTGGCTCCCGCTGAATTGGAATCCATCTTGC
TCCAACACCCCAACATCTTCGACGCAGGTGTCGCAGGTCTGCCCGACGATGACGCCGGTGAACTTCCCGC
CGCCGTTGTTGTTTTGGAGCACGGAAAGACGATGACGGAAAAAGAGATCGTGGATTACGTCGCCAGTCAA
GTAACAACCGCGAAAAAGTTGCGCGGAGGAGTTGTGTTTGTGGACGAAGTACCGAAAGGTCTTACCGGAA
AACTCGACGCAAGAAAAATCAGAGAGATCCTCATAAAGGCCAAGAAGGGCGGAAAGATCGCCGTGGGTTC
GGATTATAAGGACCATGACGGAGACTATAAGGACCATGACCTCGACGCTGCAGCAGCGGATTATAAGGAC
GATGACGATAAGTGAGCTTGTCCTGCTTTAATGAGATATGCGAGAAGCCTATGATCGCATGATATTTGCT
TTCAATTCTGTTGTGCACGTTGTAAAAAACCTGAGCATGTGTAGCTCAGATCCTTACCGCCGGTTTCGGT
TCATTCTAATGAATATATCACCCGTTACTATCGTATTTTTATGAATAATATTCTCCGTTCAATTTACTGA
TTGTACCCTACTACTTATATGTACAATATTAAAATGAAAACAATATATTGTGCTGAATAGGTTTATAGCG
ACATCTATGATAGAGCGCCACAATAACAAACAATTGCGTTTTATTATTACAAATCCAATTTTAAAAAAAG
CGGCAGAACCGGTCAAACCTAAAAGACTGATTACATAAATCTTATTCAAATTTCAAAAGTGCCCCAGGGG
CTAGTATCTACGACACACCGAGCGGCGAACTAATAACGCTCACTGAAGGGAACTCCGGTTCCCCGCCGGC
GCGCATGGGTGAGATTCCTTGAAGTTGAGTATTGGCCGTCCGCTCTACCGAAAGTTACGGGCACCATTCA
ACCCGGTCCAGCACGGCGGCCGGGTAACCGACTTGCTGCCCCGAGAATTATGCAGCATTTTTTTGGTGTA
TGTGGGCCCCAAATGAAGTGCAGGTCAAACCTTGACAGTGACGACAAATCGTTGGGCGGGTCCAGGGCGA
ATTTTGCGACAACATGTCGAGGCTCAGCAGGACCGCT
